>Addgene plasmid #216207 | pBM-strep-UCP1 | addgene full sequence | sequence record 430568 | Addgene NGS Result
G
[124 nt withheld, positions 2-125]
C
[91 nt withheld, positions 127-217]
A
[49 nt withheld, positions 219-267]
CCTTTGACGTTGGAGTCCACGTTCTT
[37 nt withheld, positions 294-330]
ACCCTATCTCGGTCTATTCTTTTGATTTATAAGGGATTTTGCCGATTTCGGCCTATTGGTTAAAAAATGA
GCTGATTTAACAAAAATTTAACGCGAATTTTAACAAAATATTAACGCTTACAATTTAGGTGGCACTTTTC
GGGGAAATGTGCGCGGAACCCCTATTTGTTTATTTTTCTAAATACATTCAAATATGTATCCGCTCATGAG
ACAATAACCCTGATAAATGCTTCAATAATATTGAAAAAGGAAGAGTATGAGTATTCAACATTTCCGTGTC
GCCCTTATTCCCTTTTTTGCGGCATTTTGCCTTCCTGTTTTTGCTCACCCAGAAACGCTGGTGAAAGTAA
AAGATGCTGAAGATCAGTTGGGTGCACGAGTGGGTTACATCGAACTGGATCTCAACAGCGGTAAGATCCT
TGAGAGTTTTCGCCCCGAAGAACGTTTTCCAATGATGAGCACTTTTAAAGTTCTGCTATGTGGCGCGGTA
TTATCCCGTATTGACGCCGGGCAAGAGCAACTCGGTCGCCGCATACACTATTCTCAGAATGACTTGGTTG
AGTACTCACCAGTCACAGAAAAGCATCTTACGGATGGCATGACAGTAAGAGAATTATGCAGTGCTGCCAT
AACCATGAGTGATAACACTGCGGCCAACTTACTTCTGACAACGATCGGAGGACCGAAGGAGCTAACCGCT
TTTTTGCACAACATGGGGGATCATGTAACTCGCCTTGATCGTTGGGAACCGGAGCTGAATGAAGCCATAC
CAAACGACGAGCGTGACACCACGATGCCTGTAGCAATGGCAACAACGTTGCGCAAACTATTAACTGGCGA
ACTACTTACTCTAGCTTCCCGGCAACAATTAATAGACTGGATGGAGGCGGATAAAGTTGCAGGACCACTT
CTGCGCTCGGCCCTTCCGGCTGGCTGGTTTATTGCTGATAAATCTGGAGCCGGTGAGCGTGGGTCTCGCG
GTATCATTGCAGCACTGGGGCCAGATGGTAAGCCCTCCCGTATCGTAGTTATCTACACGACGGGGAGTCA
GGCAACTATGGATGAACGAAATAGACAGATCGCTGAGATAGGTGCCTCACTGATTAAGCATTGGTAACTG
TCAGACCAAGTTTACTCATATATACTTTAGATTGATTTAAAACTTCATTTTTAATTTAAAAGGATCTAGG
TGAAGATCCTTTTTGATAATCTCATGACCAAAATCCCTTAACGTGAGTTTTCGTTCCACTGAGCGTCAGA
CCCCGTAGAAAAGATCAAAGGATCTTCTTGAGATCCTTTTTTTCTGCGCGTAATCTGCTGCTTGCAAACA
AAAAAACCACCGCTACCAGCGGTGGTTTGTTTGCCGGATCAAGAGCTACCAACTCTTTTTCCGAAGGTAA
CTGGCTTCAGCAGAGCGCAGATACCAAATACTGTTCTTCTAGTGTAGCCGTAGTTAGGCCACCACTTCAA
GAACTCTGTAGCACCGCCTACATACCTCGCTCTGCTAATCCTGTTACCAGTGGCTGCTGCCAGTGGCGAT
AAGTCGTGTCTTACCGGGTTGGACTCAAGACGATAGTTACCGGATAAGGCGCAGCGGTCGGGCTGAACGG
GGGGTTCGTGCACACAGCCCAGCTTGGAGCGAACGACCTACACCGAACTGAGATACCTACAGCGTGAGCT
ATGAGAAAGCGCCACGCTTCCCGAAGGGAGAAAGGCGGACAGGTATCCGGTAAGCGGCAGGGTCGGAACA
GGAGAGCGCACGAGGGAGCTTCCAGGGGGAAACGCCTGGTATCTTTATAGTCCTGTCGGGTTTCGCCACC
TCTGACTTGAGCGTCGATTTTTGTGATGCTCGTCAGGGGGGCGGAGCCTATGGAAAAACGCCAGCAACGC
GGCCTTTTTACGGTTCCTGGCCTTTTGCTGGCCTTTTGCTCACATGTTCTTTCCTGCGTTATCCCCTGAT
TCTGTGGATAACCGTATTACCGCCTTTGAGTGAGCTGATACCGCTCGCCGCAGCCGAACGACCGAGCGCA
GCGAGTCAGTGAGCGAGGAAGCGGAAGAGCGCCTGATGCGGTATTTTCTCCTTACGCATCTGTGCGGTAT
TTCACACCGCATAGACCAGCCGCGTAACCTGGCAAAATCGGTTACGGTTGAGTAATAAATGGATGCCCTG
CGTAAGCGGGTGTGGGCGGACAATAAAGTCTTAAACTGAACAAAATAGATCTAAACTATGACAATAAAGT
CTTAAACTAGACAGAATAGTTGTAAACTGAAATCAGTCCAGTTATGCTGTGAAAAAGCATACTGGACTTT
TGTTATGGCTAAAGCAAACTCTTCATTTTCTGAAGTGCAAATTGCCCGTCGTATTAAAGAGGGGCGTGGC
CAAGGGCATGGTAAAGACTATATTCGCGGCGTTGTGACAATTTACCGAACAACTCCGCGGCCGGGAAGCC
GATCTCGGCTTGAACGAATTGTTAGGTGGCGGTACTTGGGTCGATATCAAAGTGCATCACTTCTTCCCGT
ATGCCCAACTTTGTATAGAGAGCCACTGCGGGATCGTCACCGTAATCTGCTTGCACGTAGATCACATAAG
CACCAAGCGCGTTGGCCTCATGCTTGAGGAGATTGATGAGCGCGGTGGCAATGCCCTGCCTCCGGTGCTC
GCCGGAGACTGCGAGATCATAGATATAGATCTCACTACGCGGCTGCTCAAACTTGGGCAGAACGTAAGCC
GCGAGAGCGCCAACAACCGCTTCTTGGTCGAAGGCAGCAAGCGCGATGAATGTCTTACTACGGAGCAAGT
TCCCGAGGTAATCGGAGTCCGGCTGATGTTGGGAGTAGGTGGCTACGTCTCCGAACTCACGACCGAAAAG
ATCAAGAGCAGCCCGCATGGATTTGACTTGGTCAGGGCCGAGCCTACATGTGCGAATGATGCCCATACTT
GAGCCACCTAACTTTGTTTTAGGGCGACTGCCCTGCTGCGTAACATCGTTGCTGCTCCATAACATCAAAC
ATCGACCCACGGCGTAACGCGCTTGCTGCTTGGATGCCCGAGGCATAGACTGTACAAAAAAACAGTCATA
ACAAGCCATGAAAACCGCCACTGCGCCGTTACCACCGCTGCGTTCGGTCAAGGTTCTGGACCAGTTGCGT
GAGCGCATACGCTACTTGCATTACAGTTTACGAACCGAACAGGCTTATGTCAACTGGGTTCGTGCCTTCA
TCCGTTTCCACGGTGTGCGTCACCCGGCAACCTTGGGCAGCAGCGAAGTCGAGGCATTTCTGTCCTGGCT
GGCGAACGAGCGCAAGGTTTCGGTCTCCACGCATCGTCAGGCATTGGCGGCCTTGCTGTTCTTCTACGGC
AAGGTGCTGTGCACGGATCTGCCCTGGCTTCAGGAGATCGGAAGACCTCGGCCGTCGCGGCGCTTGCCGG
TGGTGCTGACCCCGGATGAAGTGGTTCGCATCCTCGGTTTTCTGGAAGGCGAGCATCGTTTGTTCGCCCA
GGACTCTAGCTATAGTTCTAGTGGTTGGCTACGTACTTAATTAACAACACCATTTGTACTCCGGAATATT
AATAGATCATGGAGATAATTAAAATGATAACCATCTCGCAAATAAATAAGTATTTTACTGTTTTCGTAAC
AGTTTTGTAATAAAAAAACCTATAAATATTCCGGATTATTCATACCGTCCCACCATCGGGCGCCAATATT
GGCCATTAGCCATATTATTCATTGGTTATATAGCATAAATCAATATTGGCTATTGGCCATTGCATACGTT
GTATCTATATCATAATATGTACATTTATATTGGCTCATGTCCAATATGACCGCCATGTTGGCATTGATTA
TTGACTAGTTATTAATAGTAATCAATTACGGGGTCATTAGTTCATAGCCCATATATGGAGTTCCGCGTTA
CATAACTTACGGTAAATGGCCCGCCTGGCTGACCGCCCAACGACCCCCGCCCATTGACGTCAATAATGAC
GTATGTTCCCATAGTAACGCCAATAGGGACTTTCCATTGACGTCAATGGGTGGAGTATTTACGGTAAACT
GCCCACTTGGCAGTACATCAAGTGTATCATATGCCAAGTCCGCCCCCTATTGACGTCAATGACGGTAAAT
GGCCCGCCTGGCATTATGCCCAGTACATGACCTTACGGGACTTTCCTACTTGGCAGTACATCTACGTATT
AGTCATCGCTATTACCATGGTGATGCGGTTTTGGCAGTACACCAATGGGCGTGGATAGCGGTTTGACTCA
CGGGGATTTCCAAGTCTCCACCCCATTGACGTCAATGGGAGTTTGTTTTGGCACCAAAATCAACGGGACT
TTCCAAAATGTCGTAATAACCCCGCCCCGTTGACGCAAATGGGCGGTAGGCGTGTACGGTGGGAGGTCTA
TATAAGCAGAGCTCGTTTAGTGAACCGTCAGATCACTAGAAGCTTTATTGCGGTAGTTTATCACAGTTAA
ATTGCTAACGCAGTCAGTGCTTCTGACACAACAGTCTCGAACTTAAGCTGCAGAAGTTGGTCGTGAGGCA
CTGGGCAGGTAAGTATCAAGGTTACAAGACAGGTTTAAGGAGACCAATAGAAACTGGGCTTGTCGAGACA
GAGAAGACTCTTGCGTTTCTGATAGGCACCTATTGGTCTTACTGACATCCACTTTGCCTTTCTCTCCACA
GGTGTCCACTCCCAGTTCAATTACAGCTCTTAAGGAATTCATGTCTCGGCTCGAGGAAGAACTGCGCCGA
AGACTCACTGAGGGTAGTGGAGGTTGGTCTCATCCACAATTTGAGAAAGGTAGTGGAGACTACAAGGACG
ATGATGACAAGGGATCGGGGTGGAGCCACCCGCAGTTCGAAAAGCTCGAAGTGCTGTTCCAAGGCCCTAT
GGGGGGCCTGACAGCCTCGGACGTACACCCGACCCTGGGGGTCCAGCTCTTCTCAGCTGGAATAGCGGCG
TGCTTGGCGGACGTGATCACCTTCCCGCTGGACACGGCCAAAGTCCGGCTCCAGGTCCAAGGTGAATGCC
CGACGTCCAGTGTTATTAGGTATAAAGGTGTCCTGGGAACAATCACCGCTGTGGTAAAAACAGAAGGGCG
GATGAAACTCTACAGCGGGCTGCCTGCGGGGCTTCAGCGGCAAATCAGCTCCGCCTCTCTCAGGATCGGC
CTCTACGACACGGTCCAGGAGTTCCTCACCGCAGGGAAAGAAACAGCACCTAGTTTAGGAAGCAAGATTT
TAGCTGGTCTAACGACTGGAGGAGTGGCAGTATTCATTGGGCAACCCACAGAGGTCGTGAAAGTCAGACT
TCAAGCACAGAGCCATCTCCACGGAATCAAACCTCGCTACACGGGGACTTATAATGCGTACAGAATAATA
GCAACAACCGAAGGCTTGACGGGTCTTTGGAAAGGGACTACTCCCAATCTGATGAGAAGTGTCATCATCA
ATTGTACAGAGCTAGTAACATATGATCTAATGAAGGAGGCCTTTGTGAAAAACAACATATTAGCAGATGA
CGTCCCCTGCCACTTGGTGTCGGCTCTTATCGCTGGATTTTGCGCAACAGCTATGTCCTCCCCGGTGGAT
GTAGTAAAAACCAGATTTATTAATTCTCCACCAGGACAGTACAAAAGTGTGCCCAACTGTGCAATGAAAG
TGTTCACTAACGAAGGACCAACGGCTTTCTTCAAGGGGTTGGTACCTTCCTTCTTGCGACTTGGATCCTG
GAACGTCATTATGTTTGTGTGCTTTGAACAACTGAAACGAGAACTGTCAAAGTCAAGGCAGACTATGGAC
TGTGCCACATAACTCGAGCACCACCACCACCACCACTGAGATAATCAACCTCTGGATTACAAAATTTGTG
AAAGATTGACTGGTATTCTTAACTATGTTGCTCCTTTTACGCTATGTGGATACGCTGCTTTAATGCCTTT
GTATCATGCTATTGCTTCCCGTATGGCTTTCATTTTCTCCTCCTTGTATAAATCCTGGTTGCTGTCTCTT
TATGAGGAGTTGTGGCCCGTTGTCAGGCAACGTGGCGTGGTGTGCACTGTGTTTGCTGACGCAACCCCCA
CTGGTTGGGGCATTGCCACCACCTGTCAGCTCCTTTCCGGGACTTTCGCTTTCCCCCTCCCTATTGCCAC
GGCGGAACTCATCGCCGCCTGCCTTGCCCGCTGCTGGACAGGGGCTCGGCTGTTGGGCACTGACAATTCC
GTGGTGTTGTCGGGGAAGCTGACGTCCTTTCCATGGCTGCTCGCCTGTGTTGCCACCTGGATTCTGCGCG
GGACGTCCTTCTGCTACGTCCCTTCGGCCCTCAATCCAGCGGACCTTCCTTCCCGCGGCCTGCTGCCGGC
TCTGCGGCCTCTTCCGCGTCTTCGCCTTCGCCCTCAGACGAGTCGGATCTCCCTTTGGGCCGCCTCCCCG
CCTGGTCGAGAAGTACTAGAGGATCATAATCAGCCATACCACATTTGTAGAGGTTTTACTTGCTTTAAAA
AACCTCCCACACCTCCCCCTGAACCTGAAACATAAAATGAATGCAATTGTTGTTGTTAACTTGTTTATTG
CAGCTTATAATGGTTACAAATAAAGCAATAGCATCACAAATTTCACAAATAAAGCATTTTTTTCACTGCA
TTCTAGTTGTGGTTTGTCCAAACTCATCAATGTATCTTATCATGTCTGGATCTGATCAGTAACAACACCA
TTTAAATGGAGTGGTTACAAATGGAGTGGTTAATTAAGCTGCTTGAGCCTAGGAGATCCGAACCAGATAA
GTGAAATCTAGTTCCAAACTATTTTGTCATTTTTAATTTTCGTATTAGCTTACGACGCTACACCCAGTTC
CCATCTATTTTGTCACTCTTCCCTAAATAATCCTTAAAAACTCCATTTCCACCCCTCCCAGTTCCCAACT
ATTTTGTCCGCCCACAGCGGGGCATTTTTCTTCCTGTTATGTTTTTAATCAAACATCCTGCCAACTCCAT
GTGACAAACCGTCATCTTCGGCTACTTTTTCTCTGTCACAGAATGAAAATTTTTCTGTCATCTCTTCGTT
ATTAATGTTTGTAATTGACTGAATATCAACGCTTATTTGCAGCCTGAATGGCGAATGG
Features (pLannotate 1.2.2; 22 found; start..end, strand, type, name):
      2..456     +  rep_origin     f1 ori (sequence partly withheld): f1 bacteriophage origin of replication; arrow indicates direction of (+) strand synthesis
    482..586     +  promoter       AmpR promoter: bla
    587..1447    +  CDS            AmpR: β-lactamase; bla; confers resistance to ampicillin, carbenicillin, and related antibiotics
   1618..2206    +  rep_origin     ori: high-copy-number ColE1/pMB1/pBR322/pUC origin of replication
   2392..2443    -  misc_feature   bom (fragment): basis of mobility region from pBR322
   2511..2735    -  mobile_element Tn7R: mini-Tn7 element (right end of the Tn7 transposon) Tn7
   2802..3335    -  CDS            GmR: gentamycin acetyltransferase; aacC1; confers resistance to gentamycin
   3505..3533    -  promoter       Pc promoter: intI1 (promoter lies within the coding sequence); class 1 integron promoter
   3511..3858    -  CDS            YPR2_ECOLX (fragment): Protein predicted: Swiss-Prot protein existence level 4. From Escherichia coli.
   3906..3997    +  promoter       polyhedrin promoter: polh from Autographa californica; promoter for the baculovirus polyhedrin gene
   4172..4549    +  enhancer       CMV enhancer: human cytomegalovirus immediate early enhancer
   4551..4750    +  promoter       CMV promoter: human cytomegalovirus (CMV) immediate early promoter
   4889..5021    +  intron         chimeric intron: chimera between introns from human β-globin and immunoglobulin heavy chain genes
   5148..5172    +  CDS            3xFLAG (fragment): three tandem FLAG® epitope tags
   5181..5204    +  CDS            Strep-Tag II: peptide that binds Strep-Tactin®, an engineered form of streptavidin
   5229..6149    +  CDS            UCP1: UCP1_HUMAN - Also known as SLC25A7 From Homo sapiens (Human).
   6159..6176    +  CDS            9xHis (fragment): 9xHis affinity tag
   6183..6771    +  misc_feature   WPRE: woodchuck hepatitis virus posttranscriptional regulatory element
   6792..6875    +  CDS            large T antigen (fragment): large T antigen from SV40 (simian virus 40)
   6898..7032    +  polyA_signal   SV40 poly(A) signal: SV40 polyadenylation signal
   7111..7276    -  mobile_element Tn7L: mini-Tn7 element (left end of the Tn7 transposon) Tn7
   7439..7455    +  CDS            lacZα (fragment): LacZα fragment of β-galactosidase; lacZ fragment
