[The description below was written by a language model from this plasmid's Addgene catalogue record and pLannotate feature annotations shown in this document.]
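Description:
pBM-strep-UCP1 is a BacMam transfer plasmid built on the pBM backbone for producing human uncoupling protein 1 (UCP1, also called SLC25A7) in mammalian cells via baculovirus delivery. In bacteria it is maintained at high copy from a ColE1/pUC-type origin and selected with ampicillin through the β-lactamase gene; an f1 origin is also present. The payload lies between the mini-Tn7 right and left ends, together with a gentamicin acetyltransferase marker driven by the Pc integron promoter. This is the arrangement used for Tn7-mediated transposition of a cassette into a baculovirus bacmid in E. coli, with gentamicin selecting for the transposed element.

Within the Tn7 arms, a polyhedrin promoter sits upstream, but the mammalian expression unit is driven by the human CMV immediate early enhancer and promoter, followed by a chimeric β-globin/immunoglobulin intron that promotes efficient processing of the transcript. The UCP1 coding sequence is preceded by a Strep-Tag II, which allows affinity capture on Strep-Tactin resin, matching the catalogued N-terminal strep tag. The automated annotation also detects a short FLAG-like fragment just upstream of the Strep tag and a short His-tag fragment just after UCP1; the catalogue entry does not list these, so whether they are translated as part of the protein is not established by the record. A WPRE and the SV40 polyadenylation signal follow the coding region to enhance mRNA accumulation and termination. The associated publication concerns structural analysis of ligand binding to UCP1, consistent with use of this construct to produce and purify the protein from baculovirus-transduced mammalian cells.
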