Addgene plasmid #216207: pBM-strep-UCP1
Purpose: for expression of human strep-tagged UCP1 protein in BacMam system
Depositing lab: Lei Chen. Publication: Structural basis for the binding of DNP and purine nucleotides onto UCP1. Kang Y, Chen L. Nature. 2023 Aug;620(7972):226-231. doi: 10.1038/s41586-023-06332-w. Epub 2023 Jun 19. PubMed 37336486.
Backbone
  Vector backbone: pBM
  Vector type: Mammalian Expression
Growth in bacteria
  Bacterial resistance: Ampicillin, 100 μg/mL
  Growth temperature: 37°C
  Growth strain: DH5alpha
  Copy number: High Copy
Gene/Insert
  Gene/Insert name: UCP1
  Species: H. sapiens (human)
  Entrez Gene: UCP1 (a.k.a. SLC25A7, UCP)
  Tag / fusion protein: strep (N terminal on insert)
  Cloning method: Ligation Independent Cloning
  Sequencing primers: 5′ ggtcttactgacatc
Terms and licenses: Academic/Nonprofit Terms; Industry Terms: Not Available to Industry
How to cite: pBM-strep-UCP1 was a gift from Lei Chen (Addgene plasmid # 216207 ; http://n2t.net/addgene:216207 ; RRID:Addgene_216207)
